>Addgene plasmid #203432 | pCDNA3-HA-HA-human CMYC (208-300) | addgene full sequence | sequence record 403664 | Addgene NGS Result
GATTTATAAGGGATTTTGCCGATTTCGGCCTATTGGTTAAAAAATGAGCTGATTTAACAAAAATTTAACG
CGAATTAATTCTGTGGAATGTGTGTCAGTTAGGGTGTGGAAAGTCCCCAGGCTCCCCAGCAGGCAGAAGT
ATGCAAAGCATGCATCTCAATTAGTCAGCAACCAGGTGTGGAAAGTCCCCAGGCTCCCCAGCAGGCAGAA
GTATGCAAAGCATGCATCTCAATTAGTCAGCAACCATAGTCCCGCCCCTAACTCCGCCCATCCCGCCCCT
AACTCCGCCCAGTTCCGCCCATTCTCCGCCCCATGGCTGACTAATTTTTTTTATTTATGCAGAGGCCGAG
GCCGCCTCTGCCTCTGAGCTATTCCAGAAGTAGTGAGGAGGCTTTTTTGGAGGCCTAGGCTTTTGCAAAA
AGCTCCCGGGAGCTTGTATATCCATTTTCGGATCTGATCAAGAGACAGGATGAGGATCGTTTCGCATGAT
TGAACAAGATGGATTGCACGCAGGTTCTCCGGCCGCTTGGGTGGAGAGGCTATTCGGCTATGACTGGGCA
CAACAGACAATCGGCTGCTCTGATGCCGCCGTGTTCCGGCTGTCAGCGCAGGGGCGCCCGGTTCTTTTTG
TCAAGACCGACCTGTCCGGTGCCCTGAATGAACTGCAGGACGAGGCAGCGCGGCTATCGTGGCTGGCCAC
GACGGGCGTTCCTTGCGCAGCTGTGCTCGACGTTGTCACTGAAGCGGGAAGGGACTGGCTGCTATTGGGC
GAAGTGCCGGGGCAGGATCTCCTGTCATCTCACCTTGCTCCTGCCGAGAAAGTATCCATCATGGCTGATG
CAATGCGGCGGCTGCATACGCTTGATCCGGCTACCTGCCCATTCGACCACCAAGCGAAACATCGCATCGA
GCGAGCACGTACTCGGATGGAAGCCGGTCTTGTCGATCAGGATGATCTGGACGAAGAGCATCAGGGGCTC
GCGCCAGCCGAACTGTTCGCCAGGCTCAAGGCGCGCATGCCCGACGGCGAGGATCTCGTCGTGACCCATG
GCGATGCCTGCTTGCCGAATATCATGGTGGAAAATGGCCGCTTTTCTGGATTCATCGACTGTGGCCGGCT
GGGTGTGGCGGACCGCTATCAGGACATAGCGTTGGCTACCCGTGATATTGCTGAAGAGCTTGGCGGCGAA
TGGGCTGACCGCTTCCTCGTGCTTTACGGTATCGCCGCTCCCGATTCGCAGCGCATCGCCTTCTATCGCC
TTCTTGACGAGTTCTTCTGAGCGGGACTCTGGGGTTCGAAATGACCGACCAAGCGACGCCCAACCTGCCA
TCACGAGATTTCGATTCCACCGCCGCCTTCTATGAAAGGTTGGGCTTCGGAATCGTTTTCCGGGACGCCG
GCTGGATGATCCTCCAGCGCGGGGATCTCATGCTGGAGTTCTTCGCCCACCCCAACTTGTTTATTGCAGC
TTATAATGGTTACAAATAAAGCAATAGCATCACAAATTTCACAAATAAAGCATTTTTTTCACTGCATTCT
AGTTGTGGTTTGTCCAAACTCATCAATGTATCTTATCATGTCTGTATACCGTCGACCTCTAGCTAGAGCT
TGGCGTAATCATGGTCATAGCTGTTTCCTGTGTGAAATTGTTATCCGCTCACAATTCCACACAACATACG
AGCCGGAAGCATAAAGTGTAAAGCCTGGGGTGCCTAATGAGTGAGCTAACTCACATTAATTGCGTTGCGC
TCACTGCCCGCTTTCCAGTCGGGAAACCTGTCGTGCCAGCTGCATTAATGAATCGGCCAACGCGCGGGGA
GAGGCGGTTTGCGTATTGGGCGCTCTTCCGCTTCCTCGCTCACTGACTCGCTGCGCTCGGTCGTTCGGCT
GCGGCGAGCGGTATCAGCTCACTCAAAGGCGGTAATACGGTTATCCACAGAATCAGGGGATAACGCAGGA
AAGAACATGTGAGCAAAAGGCCAGCAAAAGGCCAGGAACCGTAAAAAGGCCGCGTTGCTGGCGTTTTTCC
ATAGGCTCCGCCCCCCTGACGAGCATCACAAAAATCGACGCTCAAGTCAGAGGTGGCGAAACCCGACAGG
ACTATAAAGATACCAGGCGTTTCCCCCTGGAAGCTCCCTCGTGCGCTCTCCTGTTCCGACCCTGCCGCTT
ACCGGATACCTGTCCGCCTTTCTCCCTTCGGGAAGCGTGGCGCTTTCTCATAGCTCACGCTGTAGGTATC
TCAGTTCGGTGTAGGTCGTTCGCTCCAAGCTGGGCTGTGTGCACGAACCCCCCGTTCAGCCCGACCGCTG
CGCCTTATCCGGTAACTATCGTCTTGAGTCCAACCCGGTAAGACACGACTTATCGCCACTGGCAGCAGCC
ACTGGTAACAGGATTAGCAGAGCGAGGTATGTAGGCGGTGCTACAGAGTTCTTGAAGTGGTGGCCTAACT
ACGGCTACACTAGAAGAACAGTATTTGGTATCTGCGCTCTGCTGAAGCCAGTTACCTTCGGAAAAAGAGT
TGGTAGCTCTTGATCCGGCAAACAAACCACCGCTGGTAGCGGTGGTTTTTTTGTTTGCAAGCAGCAGATT
ACGCGCAGAAAAAAAGGATCTCAAGAAGATCCTTTGATCTTTTCTACGGGGTCTGACGCTCAGTGGAACG
AAAACTCACGTTAAGGGATTTTGGTCATGAGATTATCAAAAAGGATCTTCACCTAGATCCTTTTAAATTA
AAAATGAAGTTTTAAATCAATCTAAAGTATATATGAGTAAACTTGGTCTGACAGTTACCAATGCTTAATC
AGTGAGGCACCTATCTCAGCGATCTGTCTATTTCGTTCATCCATAGTTGCCTGACTCCCCGTCGTGTAGA
TAACTACGATACGGGAGGGCTTACCATCTGGCCCCAGTGCTGCAATGATACCGCGAGACCCACGCTCACC
GGCTCCAGATTTATCAGCAATAAACCAGCCAGCCGGAAGGGCCGAGCGCAGAAGTGGTCCTGCAACTTTA
TCCGCCTCCATCCAGTCTATTAATTGTTGCCGGGAAGCTAGAGTAAGTAGTTCGCCAGTTAATAGTTTGC
GCAACGTTGTTGCCATTGCTACAGGCATCGTGGTGTCACGCTCGTCGTTTGGTATGGCTTCATTCAGCTC
CGGTTCCCAACGATCAAGGCGAGTTACATGATCCCCCATGTTGTGCAAAAAAGCGGTTAGCTCCTTCGGT
CCTCCGATCGTTGTCAGAAGTAAGTTGGCCGCAGTGTTATCACTCATGGTTATGGCAGCACTGCATAATT
CTCTTACTGTCATGCCATCCGTAAGATGCTTTTCTGTGACTGGTGAGTACTCAACCAAGTCATTCTGAGA
ATAGTGTATGCGGCGACCGAGTTGCTCTTGCCCGGCGTCAATACGGGATAATACCGCGCCACATAGCAGA
ACTTTAAAAGTGCTCATCATTGGAAAACGTTCTTCGGGGCGAAAACTCTCAAGGATCTTACCGCTGTTGA
GATCCAGTTCGATGTAACCCACTCGTGCACCCAACTGATCTTCAGCATCTTTTACTTTCACCAGCGTTTC
TGGGTGAGCAAAAACAGGAAGGCAAAATGCCGCAAAAAAGGGAATAAGGGCGACACGGAAATGTTGAATA
CTCATACTCTTCCTTTTTCAATATTATTGAAGCATTTATCAGGGTTATTGTCTCATGAGCGGATACATAT
TTGAATGTATTTAGAAAAATAAACAAATAGGGGTTCCGCGCACATTTCCCCGAAAAGTGCCACCTGACGT
CGACGGATCGGGAGATCTCCCGATCCCCTATGGTGCACTCTCAGTACAATCTGCTCTGATGCCGCATAGT
TAAGCCAGTATCTGCTCCCTGCTTGTGTGTTGGAGGTCGCTGAGTAGTGCGCGAGCAAAATTTAAGCTAC
AACAAGGCAAGGCTTGACCGACAATTGCATGAAGAATCTGCTTAGGGTTAGGCGTTTTGCGCTGCTTCGC
GATGTACGGGCCAGATATACGCGTTGACATTGATTATTGACTAGTTATTAATAGTAATCAATTACGGGGT
CATTAGTTCATAGCCCATATATGGAGTTCCGCGTTACATAACTTACGGTAAATGGCCCGCCTGGCTGACC
GCCCAACGACCCCCGCCCATTGACGTCAATAATGACGTATGTTCCCATAGTAACGCCAATAGGGACTTTC
CATTGACGTCAATGGGTGGAGTATTTACGGTAAACTGCCCACTTGGCAGTACATCAAGTGTATCATATGC
CAAGTACGCCCCCTATTGACGTCAATGACGGTAAATGGCCCGCCTGGCATTATGCCCAGTACATGACCTT
ATGGGACTTTCCTACTTGGCAGTACATCTACGTATTAGTCATCGCTATTACCATGGTGATGCGGTTTTGG
CAGTACATCAATGGGCGTGGATAGCGGTTTGACTCACGGGGATTTCCAAGTCTCCACCCCATTGACGTCA
ATGGGAGTTTGTTTTGGCACCAAAATCAACGGGACTTTCCAAAATGTCGTAACAACTCCGCCCCATTGAC
GCAAATGGGCGGTAGGCGTGTACGGTGGGAGGTCTATATAAGCAGAGCTCTCTGGCTAACTAGAGAACCC
ACTGCTTACTGGCTTATCGAAATTAATACGACTCACTATAGGGAGACCCAAGCTTGGTACCGAGCTCGGA
TCTCCCACCATGTACCCTTACGACGTGCCCGACTACGCCGGGTACCCTTACGACGTGCCCGACTACGCCG
GATCCTGCGCCTCGCAAGACTCCAGCGCCTTCTCTCCGTCCTCGGATTCTCTGCTCTCCTCGACGGAGTC
CTCCCCGCAGGGCAGCCCCGAGCCCCTGGTGCTCCATGAGGAGACACCGCCCACCACCAGCAGCGACTCT
GAGGAGGAACAAGAAGATGAGGAAGAAATCGATGTTGTTTCTGTGGAAAAGAGGCAGGCTCCTGGCAAAA
GGTCAGAGTCTGGATCACCTTCTGCTGGAGGCCACAGCAAACCTCCTCACAGCCCACTGGTCCTCAAGAG
GTGACACGTCTCCACACATCAGCACAACTACGCAGCGCCTCCCTCCACTCGGAAGGACTATCCTGCTGCC
AAGAGGGTCAAGTTGGACAGTGTCAGAGTCCTGAGACAGATCAGCAACAACCGAAAATGCACCAGCCCCA
GGTCCTCGGACACCGAGGAGAATGTCAAGAGGCGAACACACAACGTCTTGGAGCGCCAGAGGAGGAACGA
GCTAAAACGGAGCTTTTTTGCCCTGCGTGACCAGATCCCGGAGTTGGAAAACAATGAAAAGGCCCCCAAG
GTAGTTATCCTTAAAAAAGCCACAGCATACATCCTGTCCGTCCAAGCAGAGGAGCAAAAGCTCATTTCTG
AAGAGGACTTGTTGCGGAAACGACGAGAACAGTTGAAACACAAACTTGAACAGCTACGGAACTCTTGTGC
GTAAGAATTCTGCAGATATCCATCACACTGGCGGCCGCTCGAGCATGCATCTAGAGGGCCCTATTCTATA
GTGTCACCTAAATGCTAGAGCTCGCTGATCAGCCTCGACTGTGCCTTCTAGTTGCCAGCCATCTGTTGTT
TGCCCCTCCCCCGTGCCTTCCTTGACCCTGGAAGGTGCCACTCCCACTGTCCTTTCCTAATAAAATGAGG
AAATTGCATCGCATTGTCTGAGTAGGTGTCATTCTATTCTGGGGGGTGGGGTGGGGCAGGACAGCAAGGG
GGAGGATTGGGAAGACAATAGCAGGCATGCTGGGGATGCGGTGGGCTCTATGGCTTCTGAGGCGGAAAGA
ACCAGCTGGGGCTCTAGGGGGTATCCCC
[124 nt withheld, positions 5839-5962]
C
[91 nt withheld, positions 5964-6054]
A
[49 nt withheld, positions 6056-6104]
CCTTTGACGTTGGAGTCCACGTTCTTT
[37 nt withheld, positions 6132-6168]
ACCCTATCTCGGTCTATTCTTTT
Features (pLannotate 1.2.2; 21 found; start..end, strand, type, name):
     90..419     +  promoter       SV40 promoter: SV40 enhancer and early promoter
    486..1277    +  CDS            neo: KKA2_KLEPN - Also known as kan, nptII. Experimental evidence at protein level: Swiss-Prot protein existence level 1. Resistance to kanamycin, neomycin, paromomycin, ribostamycin, butirosin and gentamicin B. From Klebsiella pneumoniae.
   1301..1459    +  CDS            ble (fragment): BLE_KLEPN - Experimental evidence at protein level: Swiss-Prot protein existence level 1. Binding protein with a strong affinity to the bleomycin family of antibiotics. Binds to CL990; an antimitotic-antibiotic compound. From Klebsiella pneumoniae.
   1454..1575    +  polyA_signal   SV40 poly(A) signal: SV40 polyadenylation signal
   1648..1664    -  protein_bind   lac operator: The lac repressor binds to the lac operator to inhibit transcription in E. coli. This inhibition can be relieved by adding lactose or isopropyl-β-D-thiogalactopyranoside (IPTG). lac repressor encoded by lacI
   1672..1702    -  promoter       lac promoter: promoter for the E. coli lac operon
   1717..1738    -  protein_bind   CAP binding site: CAP binding activates transcription in the presence of cAMP. E. coli catabolite activator protein
   1751..1843    -  CDS            lacI (fragment): lac repressor; lacI; The lac repressor binds to the lac operator to inhibit transcription in E. coli. This inhibition can be relieved by adding lactose or isopropyl-β-D-thiogalactopyranoside (IPTG).
   2026..2614    -  rep_origin     ori: high-copy-number ColE1/pMB1/pBR322/pUC origin of replication
   2785..3645    -  CDS            AmpR: β-lactamase; bla; confers resistance to ampicillin, carbenicillin, and related antibiotics
   3646..3750    -  promoter       AmpR promoter: bla
   3809..3861    -  misc_feature   bom (fragment): basis of mobility region from pBR322
   4016..4395    +  enhancer       CMV enhancer: human cytomegalovirus immediate early enhancer
   4396..4599    +  promoter       CMV promoter: human cytomegalovirus (CMV) immediate early promoter
   4595..4628    +  LTR            5' LTR (truncated) (fragment): truncated 5' long terminal repeat (LTR) from HIV-1
   4644..4662    +  promoter       T7 promoter: promoter for bacteriophage T7 RNA polymerase
   4763..5464    +  CDS            c-Myc (fragment): human c-Myc proto-oncogene
   5525..5543    -  promoter       SP6 promoter: promoter for bacteriophage SP6 RNA polymerase
   5569..5793    +  polyA_signal   bGH poly(A) signal: bovine growth hormone polyadenylation signal
   5797..5818    +  promoter       SV40 promoter (fragment): SV40 enhancer and early promoter
   5839..76      +  rep_origin     f1 ori (across the origin) (sequence partly withheld): f1 bacteriophage origin of replication; arrow indicates direction of (+) strand synthesis
