[The description below was written by a language model from this plasmid's Addgene catalogue record and pLannotate feature annotations shown in this document.]
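Description:
pCDNA3-HA-HA-human CMYC (208-300) is a mammalian expression plasmid built on the Invitrogen pcDNA3 backbone, about 6.2 kb in the sequenced record, designed to express a portion of the human MYC proto-oncoprotein carrying two N-terminal HA epitope tags. It is propagated in E. coli as a high-copy plasmid through a ColE1/pUC-type origin and selected with ampicillin via the β-lactamase gene. An f1 origin is also present. For mammalian cells, an SV40 early promoter drives a neomycin phosphotransferase cassette ending in an SV40 polyadenylation signal, which permits G418 selection of stable transfectants.

The expression cassette consists of the CMV immediate-early enhancer and promoter, the MYC insert, and the bovine growth hormone polyadenylation signal. T7 and SP6 phage promoters flank the cloning region, as is standard for pcDNA3, and could support in vitro transcription. The name indicates a fragment spanning residues 208–300. However, the annotated c-Myc match covers roughly 700 nt, which is considerably longer than about 93 codons would need, so the exact boundaries of the encoded fragment should be checked against the sequence. The HA tags were not annotated separately in the feature table, though there is unannotated space between the T7 promoter and the MYC match. The cloning sites are recorded as unknown. Short hits to an HIV-1 LTR, ble, lacI and bom are fragments that probably reflect backbone remnants or sequence similarity, not functional elements.

The stated purpose is mammalian expression of MYC. The associated study concerns RUNX3 disrupting the MYC/MAX complex and recruiting GSK3β-FBXW7, so a tagged deletion construct like this one would suit mapping of interaction domains, although the record does not state that use.
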