Addgene plasmid #203432: pCDNA3-HA-HA-human CMYC (208-300)
Purpose: Mammalian expression of MYC
Depositing lab: Yoshiaki Ito. Depositing organization: National University of Singapore. Publication: RUNX3 inactivates oncogenic MYC through disruption of MYC/MAX complex and subsequent recruitment of GSK3beta-FBXW7 cascade. Oei V, Chuang LSH, Matsuo J, Srivastava S, Teh M, Ito Y. Commun Biol. 2023 Jul 3;6(1):689. doi: 10.1038/s42003-023-05037-0. PubMed 37400551.
Backbone
  Vector backbone: pcDNA3
  Backbone manufacturer: Invitrogen
  Vector type: Mammalian Expression
Growth in bacteria
  Bacterial resistance: Ampicillin, 100 μg/mL
  Growth temperature: 37°C
  Growth strain: DH5alpha
  Copy number: High Copy
Gene/Insert
  Gene/Insert name: MYC
  Species: H. sapiens (human)
  Entrez Gene: MYC (a.k.a. MRTL, MYCC, bHLHe39, c-Myc)
  Tag / fusion protein: 2 x HA (N terminal on insert)
  Cloning method: Restriction Enzyme; 5′ cloning site Unknown (unknown if destroyed)
  Sequencing primers: 5′ CMV-F; 3′ BGHrev
Terms and licenses: Academic/Nonprofit Terms; Industry Terms: Not Available to Industry
How to cite: pCDNA3-HA-HA-human CMYC (208-300) was a gift from Yoshiaki Ito (Addgene plasmid # 203432 ; http://n2t.net/addgene:203432 ; RRID:Addgene_203432)
